>Addgene plasmid #128336 | pQCXIP-mCherry-Halo-YAP1 | addgene full sequence | sequence record 272998 | Addgene NGS Result
GACATTGATTATTGACTAGTTATTAATAGTAATCAATTACGGGGTCATTAGTTCATAGCCCATATATGGA
GTTCCGCGTTACATAACTTACGGTAAATGGCCCGCCTGGCTGACCGCCCAACGACCCCCGCCCATTGACG
TCAATAATGACGTATGTTCCCATAGTAACGCCAATAGGGACTTTCCATTGACGTCAATGGGTGGAGTATT
TACGGTAAACTGCCCACTTGGCAGTACATCAAGTGTATCATATGCCAAGTACGCCCCCTATTGACGTCAA
TGACGGTAAATGGCCCGCCTGGCATTATGCCCAGTACATGACCTTATGGGACTTTCCTACTTGGCAGTAC
ATCTACGTATTAGTCATCGCTATTACCATGGTGATGCGGTTTTGGCAGTACATCAATGGGCGTGGATAGC
GGTTTGACTCACGGGGATTTCCAAGTCTCCACCCCATTGACGTCAATGGGAGTTTGTTTTGGCACCAAAA
TCAACGGGACTTTCCAAAATGTCGTAACAACTCCGCCCCATTGACGCAAATGGGCGGTAGGCGTGTACGG
TGGGAGGTCTATATAAGCAGAGCTCAATAAAAGAGCCCACAACCCCTCACTCGGCGCGCCAGTCTTCCGA
TAGACTGCGTCGCCCGGGTACCCGTATTCCCAATAAAGCCTCTTGCTGTTTGCATCCGAATCGTGGTCTC
GCTGTTCCTTGGGAGGGTCTCCTCTGAGTGATTGACTACCCACGACGGGGGTCTTTCATTTGGGGGCTCG
TCCGGGATTTGGAGACCCCTGCCCAGGGACCACCGACCCACCACCGGGAGGTAAGCTGGCCAGCAACTTA
TCTGTGTCTGTCCGATTGTCTAGTGTCTATGTTTGATGTTATGCGCCTGCGTCTGTACTAGTTAGCTAAC
TAGCTCTGTATCTGGCGGACCCGTGGTGGAACTGACGAGTTCTGAACACCCGGCCGCAACCCTGGGAGAC
GTCCCAGGGACTTTGGGGGCCGTTTTTGTGGCCCGACCTGAGGAAGGGAGTCGATGTGGAATCCGACCCC
GTCAGGATATGTGGTTCTGGTAGGAGACGAGAACCTAAAACAGTTCCCGCCTCCGTCTGAATTTTTGCTT
TCGGTTTGGAACCGAAGCCGCGCGTCTTGTCTGCTGCAGCGCTGCAGCATCGTTCTGTGTTGTCTCTGTC
TGACTGTGTTTCTGTATTTGTCTGAAAATTAGGGCCAGACTGTTACCACTCCCTTAAGTTTGACCTTAGG
TCACTGGAAAGATGTCGAGCGGATCGCTCACAACCAGTCGGTAGATGTCAAGAAGAGACGTTGGGTTACC
TTCTGCTCTGCAGAATGGCCAACCTTTAACGTCGGATGGCCGCGAGACGGCACCTTTAACCGAGACCTCA
TCACCCAGGTTAAGATCAAGGTCTTTTCACCTGGCCCGCATGGACACCCAGACCAGGTCCCCTACATCGT
GACCTGGGAAGCCTTGGCTTTTGACCCCCCTCCCTGGGTCAAGCCCTTTGTACACCCTAAGCCTCCGCCT
CCTCTTCCTCCATCCGCCCCGTCTCTCCCCCTTGAACCTCCTCGTTCGACCCCGCCTCGATCCTCCCTTT
ATCCAGCCCTCACTCCTTCTCTAGGCGCCGGAATTGAAGATCTGGGGGATCGATCCTCTAGCTTCGTGAG
GCTCCGGTGCCCGTCAGTGGGCAGAGCGCACATCGCCCACAGTCCCCGAGAAGTTGGGGGGAGGGGTCGG
CAATTGAACCGGTGCCTAGAGAAGGTGGCGCGGGGTAAACTGGGAAAGTGATGTCGTGTACTGGCTCCGC
CTTTTTCCCGAGGGTGGGGGAGAACCGTATATAAGTGCAGTAGTCGCCGTGAACGTTCTTTTTCGCAACG
GGTTTGCCGCCAGAACACAGGTAAGTGCCGTGTGTGGTTCCCGCGGGCCTGGCCTCTTTACGGGTTATGG
CCCTTGCGTGCCTTGAATTACTTCCACCTGGCTCCAGTACGTGATTCTTGATCCCGAGCTGGAGCCAGGG
GCGGGCCTTGCGCTTTAGGAGCCCCTTCGCCTCGTGCTTGAGTTGAGGCCTGGCCTGGGCGCTGGGGCCG
CCGCGTGCGAATCTGGTGGCACCTTCGCGCCTGTCTCGCTGCTTTCGATAAGTCTCTAGCCATTTAAAAT
TTTTGATGACCTGCTGCGACGCTTTTTTTCTGGCAAGATAGTCTTGTAAATGCGGGCCAGGATCTGCACA
CTGGTATTTCGGTTTTTGGGGCCGCGGGCGGCGACGGGGCCCGTGCGTCCCAGCGCACATGTTCGGCGAG
GCGGGGCCTGCGAGCGCGGCCACCGAGAATCGGACGGGGGTAGTCTCAAGCTGGCCGGCCTGCTCTGGTG
CCTGGCCTCGCGCCGCCGTGTATCGCCCCGCCCTGGGCGGCAAGGCTGGCCCGGTCGGCACCAGTTGCGT
GAGCGGAAAGATGGCCGCTTCCCGGCCCTGCTCCAGGGGGCTCAAAATGGAGGACGCGGCGCTCGGGAGA
GCGGGCGGGTGAGTCACCCACACAAAGGAAAGGGGCCTTTCCGTCCTCAGCCGTCGCTTCATGTGACTCC
ACGGAGTACCGGGCGCCGTCCAGGCACCTCGATTAGTTCTGGAGCTTTTGGAGTACGTCGTCTTTAGGTT
GGGGGGAGGGGTTTTATGCGATGGAGTTTCCCCACACTGAGTGGGTGGAGACTGAAGTTAGGCCAGCTTG
GCACTTGATGTAATTCTCCTTGGAATTTGCCCTTTTTGAGTTTGGATCTTGGTTCATTCTCAAGCCTCAG
ACAGTGGTTCAAAGTTTTTTTCTTCCATTTCAGGTGTCGTGAACACGTGGTCGCGGCCTCTAGCCACCAT
GGTGAGCAAGGGCGAGGAGGATAACATGGCCATCATCAAGGAGTTCATGCGCTTCAAGGTGCACATGGAG
GGCTCCGTGAACGGCCACGAGTTCGAGATCGAGGGCGAGGGCGAGGGCCGCCCCTACGAGGGCACCCAGA
CCGCCAAGCTGAAGGTGACCAAGGGTGGCCCCCTGCCCTTCGCCTGGGACATCCTGTCCCCTCAGTTCAT
GTACGGCTCCAAGGCCTACGTGAAGCACCCCGCCGACATCCCCGACTACTTGAAGCTGTCCTTCCCCGAG
GGCTTCAAGTGGGAGCGCGTGATGAACTTCGAGGACGGCGGCGTGGTGACCGTGACCCAGGACTCCTCCC
TGCAGGACGGCGAGTTCATCTACAAGGTGAAGCTGCGCGGCACCAACTTCCCCTCCGACGGCCCCGTAAT
GCAGAAGAAGACCATGGGCTGGGAGGCCTCCTCCGAGCGGATGTACCCCGAGGACGGCGCCCTGAAGGGC
GAGATCAAGCAGAGGCTGAAGCTGAAGGACGGCGGCCACTACGACGCTGAGGTCAAGACCACCTACAAGG
CCAAGAAGCCCGTGCAGCTGCCCGGCGCCTACAACGTCAACATCAAGTTGGACATCACCTCCCACAACGA
GGACTACACCATCGTGGAACAGTACGAACGCGCCGAGGGCCGCCACTCCACCGGCGGCATGGACGAGCTG
TACAAGGAATTGGCAGAAATCGGTACTGGCTTTCCATTCGACCCCCATTATGTGGAAGTCCTGGGCGAGC
GCATGCACTACGTCGATGTTGGTCCGCGCGATGGCACCCCTGTGCTGTTCCTGCACGGTAACCCGACCTC
CTCCTACGTGTGGCGCAACATCATCCCGCATGTTGCACCGACCCATCGCTGCATTGCTCCAGACCTGATC
GGTATGGGCAAATCCGACAAACCAGACCTGGGTTATTTCTTCGACGACCACGTCCGCTTCATGGATGCCT
TCATCGAAGCCCTGGGTCTGGAAGAGGTCGTCCTGGTCATTCACGACTGGGGCTCCGCTCTGGGTTTCCA
CTGGGCCAAGCGCAATCCAGAGCGCGTCAAAGGTATTGCATTTATGGAGTTCATCCGCCCTATCCCGACC
TGGGACGAATGGCCAGAATTTGCCCGCGAGACCTTCCAGGCCTTCCGCACCACCGACGTCGGCCGCAAGC
TGATCATCGATCAGAACGTTTTTATCGAGGGTACGCTGCCGATGGGTGTCGTCCGCCCGCTGACTGAAGT
CGAGATGGACCATTACCGCGAGCCGTTCCTGAATCCTGTTGACCGCGAGCCACTGTGGCGCTTCCCAAAC
GAGCTGCCAATCGCCGGTGAGCCAGCGAACATCGTCGCGCTGGTCGAAGAATACATGGACTGGCTGCACC
AGTCCCCTGTCCCGAAGCTGCTGTTCTGGGGCACCCCAGGCGTTCTGATCCCACCGGCCGAAGCCGCTCG
CCTGGCCAAAAGCCTGCCTAACTGCAAGGCTGTGGACATCGGCCCGGGTCTGAATCTGCTGCAAGAAGAC
AACCCGGACCTGATCGGCAGCGAGATCGCGCGCTGGCTGTCGACGCTCGAGATTTCCGGCGAGCCAACCA
CTGAGGATCTGTACTTTCAGAGCGATAACGCGGAATTCACGCGTCCCGGGCAGCAGCCGCCGCCTCAACC
GGCCCCCCAGGGCCAAGGGCAGCCGCCTTCGCAGCCCCCGCAGGGGCAGGGCCCGCCGTCCGGACCCGGG
CAACCGGCACCCGCGGCGACCCAGGCGGCGCCGCAGGCACCCCCCGCCGGGCATCAGATCGTGCACGTCC
GCGGGGACTCGGAGACCGACCTGGAGGCGCTCTTCAACGCCGTCATGAACCCCAAGACGGCCAACGTGCC
CCAGACCGTGCCCATGAGGCTCCGGAAGCTGCCCGACTCCTTCTTCAAGCCGCCGGAGCCCAAATCCCAC
TCCCGACAGGCCAGTACTGATGCAGGCACTGCAGGAGCCCTGACTCCACAGCATGTTCGAGCTCATTCCT
CTCCAGCTTCTCTGCAGTTGGGAGCTGTTTCTCCTGGGACACTGACCCCCACTGGAGTAGTCTCTGGCCC
AGCAGCTACACCCACAGCTCAGCATCTTCGACAGTCTTCTTTTGAGATACCTGATGATGTACCTCTGCCA
GCAGGTTGGGAGATGGCAAAGACATCTTCTGGTCAGAGATACTTCTTAAATCACATCGATCAGACAACAA
CATGGCAGGACCCCAGGAAGGCCATGCTGTCCCAGATGAACGTCACAGCCCCCACCAGTCCACCAGTGCA
GCAGAATATGATGAACTCGGCTTCAGGTCCTCTTCCTGATGGATGGGAACAAGCCATGACTCAGGATGGA
GAAATTTACTATATAAACCATAAGAACAAGACCACCTCTTGGCTAGACCCAAGGCTTGACCCTCGTTTTG
CCATGAACCAGAGAATCAGTCAGAGTGCTCCAGTGAAACAGCCACCACCCCTGGCTCCCCAGAGCCCACA
GGGAGGCGTCATGGGTGGCAGCAACTCCAACCAGCAGCAACAGATGCGACTGCAGCAACTGCAGATGGAG
AAGGAGAGGCTGCGGCTGAAACAGCAAGAACTGCTTCGGCAGGCAATGCGGAATATCAATCCCAGCACAG
CAAATTCTCCAAAATGTCAGGAGTTAGCCCTGCGTAGCCAGTTACCAACACTGGAGCAGGATGGTGGGAC
TCAAAATCCAGTGTCTTCTCCCGGGATGTCTCAGGAATTGAGAACAATGACGACCAATAGCTCAGATCCT
TTCCTTAACAGTGGCACCTATCACTCTCGAGATGAGAGTACAGACAGTGGACTAAGCATGAGCAGCTACA
GTGTCCCTCGAACCCCAGATGACTTCCTGAACAGTGTGGATGAGATGGATACAGGTGATACTATCAACCA
AAGCACCCTGCCCTCACAGCAGAACCGTTTCCCAGACTACCTTGAAGCCATTCCTGGGACAAATGTGGAC
CTTGGAACACTGGAAGGAGATGGAATGAACATAGAAGGAGAGGAGCTGATGCCAAGTCTGCAGGAAGCTT
TGAGTTCTGACATCCTTAATGACATGGAGTCTGTTTTGGCTGCCACCAAGCTAGATAAAGAAAGCTTTCT
TACATGGTTATAGGTCGACCCGGGCGGCCGCTCGAGTTTAAACAATTGGATCCAATTCCCCCCCCCCTAA
CGTTACTGGCCGAAGCCGCTTGGAATAAGGCCGGTGTGCGTTTGTCTATATGTTATTTTCCACCATATTG
CCGTCTTTTGGCAATGTGAGGGCCCGGAAACCTGGCCCTGTCTTCTTGACGAGCATTCCTAGGGGTCTTT
CCCCTCTCGCCAAAGGAATGCAAGGTCTGTTGAATGTCGTGAAGGAAGCAGTTCCTCTGGAAGCTTCTTG
AAGACAAACAACGTCTGTAGCGACCCTTTGCAGGCAGCGGAACCCCCCACCTGGCGACAGGTGCCTCTGC
GGCCAAAAGCCACGTGTATAAGATACACCTGCAAAGGCGGCACAACCCCAGTGCCACGTTGTGAGTTGGA
TAGTTGTGGAAAGAGTCAAATGGCTCTCCTCAAGCGTATTCAACAAGGGGCTGAAGGATGCCCAGAAGGT
ACCCCATTGTATGGGATCTGATCTGGGGCCTCGGTGCACATGCTTTACATGTGTTTAGTCGAGGTTAAAA
AAACGTCTAGGCCCCCCGAACCACGGGGACGTGGTTTTCCTTTGAAAAACACGATGATAAGCTTGCCACA
ACCCACAAGGAGACGACCTTCCATGACCGAGTACAAGCCCACGGTGCGCCTCGCCACCCGCGACGACGTC
CCCCGGGCCGTACGCACCCTCGCCGCCGCGTTCGCCGACTACCCCGCCACGCGCCACACCGTCGACCCGG
ACCGCCACATCGAGCGGGTCACCGAGCTGCAAGAACTCTTCCTCACGCGCGTCGGGCTCGACATCGGCAA
GGTGTGGGTCGCGGACGACGGCGCCGCGGTGGCGGTCTGGACCACGCCGGAGAGCGTCGAAGCGGGGGCG
GTGTTCGCCGAGATCGGCCCGCGCATGGCCGAGTTGAGCGGTTCCCGGCTGGCCGCGCAGCAACAGATGG
AAGGCCTCCTGGCGCCGCACCGGCCCAAGGAGCCCGCGTGGTTCCTGGCCACCGTCGGCGTCTCGCCCGA
CCACCAGGGCAAGGGTCTGGGCAGCGCCGTCGTGCTCCCCGGAGTGGAGGCGGCCGAGCGCGCCGGGGTG
CCCGCCTTCCTGGAGACCTCCGCGCCCCGCAACCTCCCCTTCTACGAGCGGCTCGGCTTCACCGTCACCG
CCGACGTCGAGGTGCCCGAAGGACCGCGCACCTGGTGCATGACCCGCAAGCCCGGTGCCTGACGCCCGCC
CCACGACCCGCAGCGCCCGACCGAAAGGAGCGCACGACCCCATGGCTCCGACCGAAGCCACCCGGGGCGG
CCCCGCCGACCCCGCACCCGCCCCCGAGGCCCACCGACTCTAGTCGAGGGCTGCAGCGCTGCAGAGGCCG
AGTGCAGAACTGCTCCAAAGGGACCTCAAGGCTTTCCGAGGGACACTAGGCTGACTCCATCGAGCCAGTG
TAGAGATAAGCTTATCGATTAGTCCAATTTGTTAAAGACAGGATATCAGTGGTCCAGGCTCTAGTTTTGA
CTCAACAATATCACCAGCTGAAGCCTATAGAGTACGAGCCATAGATAAAATAAAAGATTTTATTTAGTCT
CCAGAAAAAGGGGGGAATGAAAGACCCCACCTGTAGGTTTGGCAAGCTAGCTTAAGTAACGCCATTTTGC
AAGGCATGGAAAAATACATAACTGAGAATAGAGAAGTTCAGATCAAGGTCAGGAACAGATGGAACAGGGT
CGACCCTAGAGAACCATCAGATGTTTCCAGGGTGCCCCAAGGACCTGAAATGACCCTGTGCCTTATTTGA
ACTAACCAATCAGTTCGCTTCTCGCTTCTGTTCGCGCGCTTCTGCTCCCCGAGCTCAATAAAAGAGCCCA
CAACCCCTCACTCGGGGCGCCAGTCCTCCGATTGACTGAGTCGCCCGGGTACCCGTGTATCCAATAAACC
CTCTTGCAGTTGCATCCGACTTGTGGTCTCGCTGTTCCTTGGGAGGGTCTCCTCTGAGTGATTGACTACC
CGTCAGCGGGGGTCTTTCATTTGGGGGCTCGTCCGGGATCGGGAGACCCCTGCCCAGGGACCACCGACCC
ACCACCGGGAGGTAAGCTGGCTGCCTCGCGCGTTTCGGTGATGACGGTGAAAACCTCTGACACATGCAGC
TCCCGGAGACGGTCACAGCTTGTCTGTAAGCGGATGCCGGGAGCAGACAAGCCCGTCAGGGCGCGTCAGC
GGGTGTTGGCGGGTGTCGGGGCGCAGCCATGACCCAGTCACGTAGCGATAGCGGAGTGTAGATCCGGCTG
TGGAATGTGTGTCAGTTAGGGTGTGGAAAGTCCCCAGGCTCCCCAGCAGGCAGAAGTATGCAAAGCATGC
ATCTCAATTAGTCAGCAACCAGGTGTGGAAAGTCCCCAGGCTCCCCAGCAGGCAGAAGTATGCAAAGCAT
GCATCTCAATTAGTCAGCAACCATAGTCCCGCCCCTAACTCCGCCCATCCCGCCCCTAACTCCGCCCAGT
TCCGCCCATTCTCCGCCCCATGGCTGACTAATTTTTTTTATTTATGCAGAGGCCGAGGCCGCCTCGGCCT
CTGAGCTATTCCAGAAGTAGTGAGGAGGCTTTTTTGGAGGCCTAGGCTTTTGCAAAAAGCTTACTGGCTT
AACTATGCGGCATCAGAGCAGATTGTACTGAGAGTGCACCATATGCGGTGTGAAATACCGCACAGATGCG
TAAGGAGAAAATACCGCATCAGGCGCTCTTCCGCTTCCTCGCTCACTGACTCGCTGCGCTCGGTCGTTCG
GCTGCGGCGAGCGGTATCAGCTCACTCAAAGGCGGTAATACGGTTATCCACAGAATCAGGGGATAACGCA
GGAAAGAACATGTGAGCAAAAGGCCAGCAAAAGGCCAGGAACCGTAAAAAGGCCGCGTTGCTGGCGTTTT
TCCATAGGCTCCGCCCCCCTGACGAGCATCACAAAAATCGACGCTCAAGTCAGAGGTGGCGAAACCCGAC
AGGACTATAAAGATACCAGGCGTTTCCCCCTGGAAGCTCCCTCGTGCGCTCTCCTGTTCCGACCCTGCCG
CTTACCGGATACCTGTCCGCCTTTCTCCCTTCGGGAAGCGTGGCGCTTTCTCATAGCTCACGCTGTAGGT
ATCTCAGTTCGGTGTAGGTCGTTCGCTCCAAGCTGGGCTGTGTGCACGAACCCCCCGTTCAGCCCGACCG
CTGCGCCTTATCCGGTAACTATCGTCTTGAGTCCAACCCGGTAAGACACGACTTATCGCCACTGGCAGCA
GCCACTGGTAACAGGATTAGCAGAGCGAGGTATGTAGGCGGTGCTACAGAGTTCTTGAAGTGGTGGCCTA
ACTACGGCTACACTAGAAGGACAGTATTTGGTATCTGCGCTCTGCTGAAGCCAGTTACCTTCGGAAAAAG
AGTTGGTAGCTCTTGATCCGGCAAACAAACCACCGCTGGTAGCGGTGGTTTTTTTGTTTGCAAGCAGCAG
ATTACGCGCAGAAAAAAAGGATCTCAAGAAGATCCTTTGATCTTTTCTACGGGGTCTGACGCTCAGTGGA
ACGAAAACTCACGTTAAGGGATTTTGGTCATGAGATTATCAAAAAGGATCTTCACCTAGATCCTTTTAAA
TTAAAAATGAAGTTTTAAATCAATCTAAAGTATATATGAGTAAACTTGGTCTGACAGTTACCAATGCTTA
ATCAGTGAGGCACCTATCTCAGCGATCTGTCTATTTCGTTCATCCATAGTTGCCTGACTCCCCGTCGTGT
AGATAACTACGATACGGGAGGGCTTACCATCTGGCCCCAGTGCTGCAATGATACCGCGAGACCCACGCTC
ACCGGCTCCAGATTTATCAGCAATAAACCAGCCAGCCGGAAGGGCCGAGCGCAGAAGTGGTCCTGCAACT
TTATCCGCCTCCATCCAGTCTATTAATTGTTGCCGGGAAGCTAGAGTAAGTAGTTCGCCAGTTAATAGTT
TGCGCAACGTTGTTGCCATTGCTGCAGGCATCGTGGTGTCACGCTCGTCGTTTGGTATGGCTTCATTCAG
CTCCGGTTCCCAACGATCAAGGCGAGTTACATGATCCCCCATGTTGTGCAAAAAAGCGGTTAGCTCCTTC
GGTCCTCCGATCGTTGTCAGAAGTAAGTTGGCCGCAGTGTTATCACTCATGGTTATGGCAGCACTGCATA
ATTCTCTTACTGTCATGCCATCCGTAAGATGCTTTTCTGTGACTGGTGAGTACTCAACCAAGTCATTCTG
AGAATAGTGTATGCGGCGACCGAGTTGCTCTTGCCCGGCGTCAACACGGGATAATACCGCGCCACATAGC
AGAACTTTAAAAGTGCTCATCATTGGAAAACGTTCTTCGGGGCGAAAACTCTCAAGGATCTTACCGCTGT
TGAGATCCAGTTCGATGTAACCCACTCGTGCACCCAACTGATCTTCAGCATCTTTTACTTTCACCAGCGT
TTCTGGGTGAGCAAAAACAGGAAGGCAAAATGCCGCAAAAAAGGGAATAAGGGCGACACGGAAATGTTGA
ATACTCATACTCTTCCTTTTTCAATATTATTGAAGCATTTATCAGGGTTATTGTCTCATGAGCGGATACA
TATTTGAATGTATTTAGAAAAATAAACAAATAGGGGTTCCGCGCACATTTCCCCGAAAAGTGCCACCTGA
CGTCTAAGAAACCATTATTATCATGACATTAACCTATAAAAATAGGCGTATCACGAGGCCCTTTCGTCTT
CAAGAATTAGCTTGGCCATTGCATACGTTGTATCCATATCATAATATGTACATTTATATTGGCTCATGTC
CAACATTACCGCCATGTT
Features (pLannotate 1.2.2; 23 found; start..end, strand, type, name):
      1..380     +  enhancer       CMV enhancer: human cytomegalovirus immediate early enhancer
    381..584     +  promoter       CMV promoter: human cytomegalovirus (CMV) immediate early promoter
    585..760     +  LTR            5' LTR (truncated): truncated long terminal repeat from Moloney murine sarcoma virus
    882..1156    +  misc_feature   MESV Ψ (fragment): packaging signal of murine embryonic stem cell virus
   1223..1639    +  CDS            gag (truncated): truncated Moloney murine leukemia virus (MMLV) gag gene lacking the start codon
   1680..2842    +  promoter       EF-1α promoter: strong constitutive promoter for human elongation factor EF-1α
   2869..3576    +  CDS            mCherry: mCherry is a basic (constitutively fluorescent) red fluorescent protein published in 2004, derived from Discosoma sp.. It is reported to be a very rapidly-maturing monomer with low acid sensitivity.
   3581..4470    +  CDS            HaloTag® (fragment): modified bacterial dehalogenase that forms covalent bonds with chloroalkane derivatives
   4483..4503    +  CDS            TEV site: tobacco etch virus (TEV) protease recognition and cleavage site
   4525..6030    +  CDS            YAP1: YAP1_HUMAN - Also known as YAP65. Experimental evidence at protein level: Swiss-Prot protein existence level 1. [Isoform 3]: Activates the C-terminal fragment (CTF) of ERBB4 (isoform 3). From Homo sapiens (Human).
   6178..6640    +  misc_feature   IRES: internal ribosome entry site (IRES) of the encephalomyocarditis virus (EMCV)
   6673..7272    +  CDS            PuroR: puromycin N-acetyltransferase; pac from Streptomyces alboniger; confers resistance to puromycin
   7322..7387    +  CDS            dmpM (fragment): DMPM_STRAD - Protein inferred from homology: Swiss-Prot protein existence level 3. From Streptomyces alboniger.
   7400..7471    +  CDS            Mos (fragment): MOS_MOUSE - Experimental evidence at transcript level: Swiss-Prot protein existence level 2. From Mus musculus (Mouse).
   7504..7604    +  CDS            env (fragment): murine leukemia virus gPr80 envelope polyprotein precursor; env; proteolytically cleaved into gp70SU and p15TM subunits
   7646..8071    +  LTR            3' LTR (ΔU3): self-inactivating 3' long terminal repeat (LTR) from Moloney murine leukemia virus
   8140..8180    +  CDS            rop (fragment): Rop protein, which maintains plasmids at low copy number; rop
   8282..8320    +  misc_feature   bom (fragment): basis of mobility region from pBR322
   8337..8666    +  promoter       SV40 promoter: SV40 enhancer and early promoter
   8672..8773    +  misc_feature   bom (fragment): basis of mobility region from pBR322
   8959..9547    -  rep_origin     ori: high-copy-number ColE1/pMB1/pBR322/pUC origin of replication
   9718..10578   -  CDS            AmpR: β-lactamase; bla; confers resistance to ampicillin, carbenicillin, and related antibiotics
  10579..10683   -  promoter       AmpR promoter: bla
