[The description below was written by a language model from this plasmid's Addgene catalogue record and pLannotate feature annotations shown in this document.]
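Description:
pQCXIP-mCherry-Halo-YAP1 is a self-inactivating gammaretroviral expression vector built on the Clontech pQCXIP backbone, designed to deliver a fluorescent, HaloTag-labelled form of human YAP1 into mammalian cells. In bacteria it is maintained as a high-copy plasmid through a ColE1/pUC-type origin and selected with ampicillin (AmpR, β-lactamase). The viral genome begins with a hybrid 5' end in which the CMV immediate-early enhancer and promoter are fused to a truncated LTR. This arrangement drives strong production of genomic RNA in packaging cells. It is followed by the Ψ packaging signal with a truncated gag region lacking its start codon, and the genome ends in a ΔU3 3' LTR, so the integrated provirus has no LTR promoter activity and expression depends on the internal promoter.

The catalogue entry lists CMV as the promoter, but the annotated sequence places an EF-1α promoter directly upstream of the coding region. This agrees with the depositor's note that the insert was moved into a pQCXIP-EF derivative, and the only annotated CMV element is the one at the 5' LTR. The internal cassette encodes mCherry, a HaloTag, a TEV protease cleavage site and YAP1 in that order, giving an N-terminally tagged fusion. An EMCV IRES and puromycin N-acetyltransferase follow on the same transcript, so puromycin selection enriches for cells expressing the fusion. mCherry permits direct imaging of the protein, while the HaloTag allows covalent labelling or capture with chloroalkane ligands. The recorded purpose is simply retroviral expression of mCherry-Halo-YAP1, and the associated publication concerns a screen for YAP1 activators.
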