Addgene plasmid #128336: pQCXIP-mCherry-Halo-YAP1
Purpose: Retrovirus construct to express mCherry-Halo-YAP1
Depositing lab: Yutaka Hata. Depositing organization: Institute of Science Tokyo. Publication: Novel YAP1 Activator, Identified by Transcription-Based Functional Screen, Limits Multiple Myeloma Growth. Maruyama J, Inami K, Michishita F, Jiang X, Iwasa H, Nakagawa K, Ishigami-Yuasa M, Kagechika H, Miyamura N, Hirayama J, Nishina H, Nogawa D, Yamamoto K, Hata Y. Mol Cancer Res. 2018 Feb;16(2):197-211. doi: 10.1158/1541-7786.MCR-17-0382. Epub 2017 Oct 23. PubMed 29061667.
Backbone
  Vector backbone: pQCXIP
  Backbone manufacturer: Clontech
  Vector type: Mammalian Expression, Retroviral
  Selectable markers: Puromycin
Growth in bacteria
  Bacterial resistance: Ampicillin, 100 μg/mL
  Growth temperature: 37°C
  Growth strain: NEB Stable
  Copy number: High Copy
Gene/Insert
  Gene/Insert name: YAP1
  Species: H. sapiens (human)
  Insert size (bp): 1520
  GenBank ID: 10413
  Entrez Gene: YAP1 (a.k.a. COB1, YAP, YAP-1, YAP2, YAP65, YKI)
  Promoter: CMV
  Tag / fusion protein: mCherry and Halo-tag (N terminal on backbone)
  Cloning method: Restriction Enzyme; 5′ cloning site XbaI (destroyed during cloning); 3′ cloning site NotI (not destroyed)
  Sequencing primers: 5′ TACTTTCAGAGCGATAACGCG; 3′ CCTCACATTGCCAAAAGACG
Terms and licenses: Academic/Nonprofit Terms; Industry Terms: Not Available to Industry
Depositor comments: PCR was performed with the primers (H3244, 50-caattggcagaaatcggtactggctttccatc-30 and H3245, 50-acgcgtgaattccgcgttatcgctctgaaagta-30) on pHTN-Halo-tag vector (Promega) to amplify Halo-tag. The PCR product was digested with MfeI/MluI and ligated into EcoRI/MluI of pCIneomCherry to generate pCIneomCherry-Halo. MluI/NotI fragment from pCIneoFH-YAP1 was ligated into MluI/NotI sites of pCIneomCherry-Halo to generate pCIneomCherry-Halo-YAP1. NheI/NotI fragment from pCIneomCherry-Halo-YAP1 was ligated into XbaI/NotI of pQCXIP-EF to generate pQCXIP-mCherry-Halo-YAP1.
How to cite: pQCXIP-mCherry-Halo-YAP1 was a gift from Yutaka Hata (Addgene plasmid # 128336 ; http://n2t.net/addgene:128336 ; RRID:Addgene_128336)
